Addgene plasmid #142454: TFORF0084
Purpose: Lentiviral vector for overexpressing transcription factor ORFs with unique 24-bp barcodes. Barcodes facilitate identification of transcription factors in pooled screens.
Depositing lab: Feng Zhang. Depositing organization: Broad Institute. Publication: A transcription factor atlas of directed differentiation. Joung J, Ma S, Tay T, Geiger-Schuller KR, Kirchgatterer PC, Verdine VK, Guo B, Arias-Garcia MA, Allen WE, Singh A, Kuksenko O, Abudayyeh OO, Gootenberg JS, Fu Z, Macrae RK, Buenrostro JD, Regev A, Zhang F. Cell. 2023 Jan 5;186(1):209-229.e26. doi: 10.1016/j.cell.2022.11.026. PubMed 36608654.
Backbone
  Vector backbone: pLX_TRC317
  Backbone manufacturer: Broad Institute Genetic Perturbation Platform
  Backbone size w/o insert (bp): 8264
  Vector type: Mammalian Expression, Lentiviral
  Selectable markers: Puromycin
Growth in bacteria
  Bacterial resistance: Ampicillin, 100 μg/mL
  Growth temperature: 37°C
  Growth strain: NEB Stable
  Copy number: High Copy
Gene/Insert
  Gene/Insert name: KCNIP2
  Species: H. sapiens (human)
  Insert size (bp): 764
  Entrez Gene: KCNIP2 (a.k.a. KCHIP2)
  Promoter: EF1a
  Cloning method: Unknown
  Sequencing primers: 5′ GGGTGGAGACTGAAGTTAGGCCAG; 3′ CACATAGCGTAAAAGGAGCAACATAG
Terms and licenses: Academic/Nonprofit Terms; Industry Terms: Not Available to Industry
Depositor comments: NM_173195,ENST00000343195 . The transcription factor ORF portion of this plasmid was synthesized by Genewiz. Please test multiple small colonies in case of plasmid recombination. To make this collection available in a timely manner, a portion of this collection was not fully sequenced by Addgene. If an Addgene verified full plasmid sequence is not available, please contact us prior to placing an order to request the full sequence.
How to cite: TFORF0084 was a gift from Feng Zhang (Addgene plasmid # 142454 ; http://n2t.net/addgene:142454 ; RRID:Addgene_142454)
