[The description below was written by a language model from this plasmid's Addgene catalogue record and pLannotate feature annotations shown in this document.]
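Description:
TFORF0084 is a lentiviral mammalian expression plasmid built on the pLX_TRC317 backbone, one member of a barcoded collection of transcription factor ORF overexpression vectors. It is propagated in E. coli as a high-copy plasmid through a ColE1/pUC-type origin with ampicillin selection (AmpR under its own bla promoter). An f1 origin and remnants of a lac/lacZα cloning region, flanked by T7 and T3 promoters, also sit in the bacterial portion. The depositor notes that the plasmid can recombine, which is a common concern with LTR-containing vectors.

The viral portion has a third-generation, self-inactivating layout. An RSV promoter drives a truncated HIV-1 5' LTR, followed by the Ψ packaging signal with a partial gag sequence, the RRE for Rev-dependent export of genomic RNA, a cPPT/CTS element and a ΔU3 3' LTR, with an SV40 poly(A) signal downstream. Between the LTRs are two expression units. An SV40 early promoter/origin region precedes a puromycin N-acetyltransferase gene, allowing selection of transduced mammalian cells. The strong constitutive EF-1α promoter then drives the insert, human KCNIP2 (KCHIP2), a synthesized ORF corresponding to a specific transcript isoform. The annotation describes its product as a calcium-dependent regulatory subunit of Kv4-type potassium channels. A WPRE downstream of the ORF enhances transcript expression.

According to the catalogue entry, each vector in the collection carries a unique 24-bp barcode so that the ORF can be identified in pooled overexpression screens, such as directed differentiation studies. The barcode is not annotated in the feature table, although a short unannotated stretch and a U6 promoter fragment lie between the ORF and the WPRE.
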