Features (pLannotate 1.2.2; 31 found; start..end, strand, type, name):
      5..231     +  promoter       RSV promoter: Rous sarcoma virus enhancer/promoter
    232..412     +  LTR            5' LTR (truncated): truncated 5' long terminal repeat (LTR) from HIV-1
    459..584     +  misc_feature   HIV-1 Ψ: packaging signal of human immunodeficiency virus type 1
    568..931     +  CDS            HIV-1 gag (fragment): gag protein from human immunodeficiency virus 1; gag
   1077..1310    +  misc_feature   RRE: The Rev response element (RRE) of HIV-1 allows for Rev-dependent mRNA export from the nucleus to the cytoplasm.
   1687..1713    +  CDS            Rev (fragment): human immunodeficiency virus 1 (HIV-1) Rev protein; rev; enhances nuclear export of unspliced and incompletely spliced viral mRNAs
   1720..1743    +  promoter       SV40 promoter (fragment): SV40 early promoter
   1744..1815    +  promoter       SV40 promoter (fragment): SV40 enhancer and early promoter
   1839..1974    +  rep_origin     SV40 ori: SV40 origin of replication
   2020..2616    +  CDS            PuroR (fragment): puromycin N-acetyltransferase; pac from Streptomyces; confers resistance to puromycin
   2665..2782    +  misc_feature   cPPT/CTS: central polypurine tract and central termination sequence of HIV-1
   2847..2913    +  CDS            small t antigen (fragment): SV40 (simian virus 40) small t antigen
   2920..4098    +  promoter       EF-1α promoter: strong constitutive promoter for human elongation factor EF-1α
   4115..4774    +  CDS            KCNIP2 (fragment): KCIP2_HUMAN - Also known as KCHIP2. Experimental evidence at protein level: Swiss-Prot protein existence level 1. Regulatory subunit of Kv4/D (Shal)-type voltage-gated rapidly inactivating A-type potassium channels. Modulates channel density, inactivation kinetics and rate of recovery from inactivation in a calcium-dependent and isoform-specific manner. In vitro, modulates KCND2/Kv4.2 and KCND3/Kv4.3 currents. Involved in KCND2 and KCND3 trafficking to the cell surface. May be required for the expression of I(To) currents in the heart (By similarity). From Homo sapiens (Human).
   4790..4843    +  promoter       U6 promoter (fragment): RNA polymerase III promoter for human U6 snRNA
   4885..5473    +  misc_feature   WPRE: woodchuck hepatitis virus posttranscriptional regulatory element
   5524..5543    +  misc_feature   cPPT/CTS (fragment): central polypurine tract and central termination sequence of HIV-1
   5545..5778    +  LTR            3' LTR (ΔU3): self-inactivating 3' long terminal repeat (LTR) from HIV-1
   5856..5977    +  polyA_signal   SV40 poly(A) signal: SV40 polyadenylation signal
   6017..6152    +  rep_origin     SV40 ori: SV40 origin of replication
   6173..6191    -  promoter       T7 promoter: promoter for bacteriophage T7 RNA polymerase
   6199..6354    +  CDS            lacZα (fragment): LacZα fragment of β-galactosidase; lacZ fragment
   6359..6787    +  rep_origin     f1 ori (sequence partly withheld): f1 bacteriophage origin of replication; arrow indicates direction of (+) strand synthesis
   6840..6944    +  promoter       AmpR promoter: bla
   6945..7805    +  CDS            AmpR: β-lactamase; bla; confers resistance to ampicillin, carbenicillin, and related antibiotics
   7976..8564    +  rep_origin     ori: high-copy-number ColE1/pMB1/pBR322/pUC origin of replication
   8747..8839    +  CDS            lacI (fragment): lac repressor; lacI; The lac repressor binds to the lac operator to inhibit transcription in E. coli. This inhibition can be relieved by adding lactose or isopropyl-β-D-thiogalactopyranoside (IPTG).
   8852..8873    +  protein_bind   CAP binding site: CAP binding activates transcription in the presence of cAMP. E. coli catabolite activator protein
   8888..8918    +  promoter       lac promoter: promoter for the E. coli lac operon
   8926..8942    +  protein_bind   lac operator: The lac repressor binds to the lac operator to inhibit transcription in E. coli. This inhibition can be relieved by adding lactose or isopropyl-β-D-thiogalactopyranoside (IPTG). lac repressor encoded by lacI
   8987..9005    +  promoter       T3 promoter: promoter for bacteriophage T3 RNA polymerase
>Addgene plasmid #142454 | TFORF0084 | addgene full sequence | sequence record 397258 | Addgene NGS Result
TTAATGTAGTCTTATGCAATACTCTTGTAGTCTTGCAACATGGTAACGATGAGTTAGCAACATGCCTTAC
AAGGAGAGAAAAAGCACCGTGCATGCCGATTGGTGGAAGTAAGGTGGTACGATCGTGCCTTATTAGGAAG
GCAACAGACGGGTCTGACATGGATTGGACGAACCACTGAATTGCCGCATTGCAGAGATATTGTATTTAAG
TGCCTAGCTCGATACATAAACGGGTCTCTCTGGTTAGACCAGATCTGAGCCTGGGAGCTCTCTGGCTAAC
TAGGGAACCCACTGCTTAAGCCTCAATAAAGCTTGCCTTGAGTGCTTCAAGTAGTGTGTGCCCGTCTGTT
GTGTGACTCTGGTAACTAGAGATCCCTCAGACCCTTTTAGTCAGTGTGGAAAATCTCTAGCAGTGGCGCC
CGAACAGGGACTTGAAAGCGAAAGGGAAACCAGAGGAGCTCTCTCGACGCAGGACTCGGCTTGCTGAAGC
GCGCACGGCAAGAGGCGAGGGGCGGCGACTGGTGAGTACGCCAAAAATTTTGACTAGCGGAGGCTAGAAG
GAGAGAGATGGGTGCGAGAGCGTCAGTATTAAGCGGGGGAGAATTAGATCGCGATGGGAAAAAATTCGGT
TAAGGCCAGGGGGAAAGAAAAAATATAAATTAAAACATATAGTATGGGCAAGCAGGGAGCTAGAACGATT
CGCAGTTAATCCTGGCCTGTTAGAAACATCAGAAGGCTGTAGACAAATACTGGGACAGCTACAACCATCC
CTTCAGACAGGATCAGAAGAACTTAGATCATTATATAATACAGTAGCAACCCTCTATTGTGTGCATCAAA
GGATAGAGATAAAAGACACCAAGGAAGCTTTAGACAAGATAGAGGAAGAGCAAAACAAAAGTAAGACCAC
CGCACAGCAAGCGGCCGCTGATCTTCAGACCTGGAGGAGGAGATATGAGGGACAATTGGAGAAGTGAATT
ATATAAATATAAAGTAGTAAAAATTGAACCATTAGGAGTAGCACCCACCAAGGCAAAGAGAAGAGTGGTG
CAGAGAGAAAAAAGAGCAGTGGGAATAGGAGCTTTGTTCCTTGGGTTCTTGGGAGCAGCAGGAAGCACTA
TGGGCGCAGCGTCAATGACGCTGACGGTACAGGCCAGACAATTATTGTCTGGTATAGTGCAGCAGCAGAA
CAATTTGCTGAGGGCTATTGAGGCGCAACAGCATCTGTTGCAACTCACAGTCTGGGGCATCAAGCAGCTC
CAGGCAAGAATCCTGGCTGTGGAAAGATACCTAAAGGATCAACAGCTCCTGGGGATTTGGGGTTGCTCTG
GAAAACTCATTTGCACCACTGCTGTGCCTTGGAATGCTAGTTGGAGTAATAAATCTCTGGAACAGATTTG
GAATCACACGACCTGGATGGAGTGGGACAGAGAAATTAACAATTACACAAGCTTAATACACTCCTTAATT
GAAGAATCGCAAAACCAGCAAGAAAAGAATGAACAAGAATTATTGGAATTAGATAAATGGGCAAGTTTGT
GGAATTGGTTTAACATAACAAATTGGCTGTGGTATATAAAATTATTCATAATGATAGTAGGAGGCTTGGT
AGGTTTAAGAATAGTTTTTGCTGTACTTTCTATAGTGAATAGAGTTAGGCAGGGATATTCACCATTATCG
TTTCAGACCCACCTCCCAACCCCGAGGGGACCCATGCATTGCATCTCAATTAGTCAGCAACCAGGTGTGG
AAAGTCCCCAGGCTCCCCAGCAGGCAGAAGTATGCAAAGCATGCGTCTCAATTAGTCAGCAACCATAGTC
CCGCCCCTAACTCCGCCCATCCCGCCCCTAACTCCGCCCAGTTCCGCCCATTCTCCGCCCCATGGCTGAC
TAATTTTTTTTATTTATGCAGAGGCCGAGGCCGCCTCGGCCTCTGAGCTATTCCAGAAGTAGTGAGGAGG
CTTTTTTGGAGGCCTAGGCTTTTGCAAAAAGCTTTCTAGAGGTACCACCGGAGCTTACCATGACCGAGTA
CAAGCCCACGGTGCGCCTCGCCACCCGCGACGACGTCCCCAGGGCCGTACGCACCCTCGCCGCCGCGTTC
GCCGACTACCCCGCCACGCGCCACACCGTCGATCCGGACCGCCACATCGAGCGGGTCACCGAGCTGCAAG
AACTCTTCCTCACGCGCGTCGGGCTCGACATCGGCAAGGTGTGGGTCGCGGACGACGGCGCCGCCGTGGC
GGTCTGGACCACGCCGGAGAGCGTCGAAGCGGGGGCGGTGTTCGCCGAGATCGGCCCGCGCATGGCCGAG
TTGAGCGGTTCCCGGCTGGCCGCGCAGCAACAGATGGAAGGCCTCCTGGCGCCGCACCGGCCCAAGGAGC
CCGCGTGGTTCCTGGCCACCGTCGGCGTCTCGCCCGACCACCAGGGCAAGGGTCTGGGCAGCGCCGTCGT
GCTCCCCGGAGTGGAGGCGGCCGAGCGCGCCGGGGTGCCCGCCTTCCTGGAGACCTCCGCGCCCCGCAAC
CTCCCCTTCTACGAGCGGCTCGGCTTCACCGTCACCGCCGACGTCGAGGTGCCCGAAGGACCGCGCACCT
GGTGCATGACCCGCAAGCCCGGTGCCAGTTAACGAATTCTAGATCTTGAGACAAATGGCAGTATTCATCC
ACAATTTTAAAAGAAAAGGGGGGATTGGGGGGTACAGTGCAGGGGAAAGAATAGTAGACATAATAGCAAC
AGACATACAAACTAAAGAATTACAAAAACAAATTACAAAAATTCAAAATTTTCGGGTTTATTACAGGGAC
AGCAGAGATCCACTTTGGCGCCGGCTCGAGGCCTGCAGGTGCAAAGATGGATAAAGTTTTAAACAGAGAG
GAATCTTTGCAGCTAATGGACCTTCTAGGTCTTGAAAGGAGTGGGAATTGGCTCCGGTGCCCGTCAGTGG
GCAGAGCGCACATCGCCCACAGTCCCCGAGAAGTTGGGGGGAGGGGTCGGCAATTGAACCGGTGCCTAGA
GAAGGTGGCGCGGGGTAAACTGGGAAAGTGATGTCGTGTACTGGCTCCGCCTTTTTCCCGAGGGTGGGGG
AGAACCGTATATAAGTGCAGTAGTCGCCGTGAACGTTCTTTTTCGCAACGGGTTTGCCGCCAGAACACAG
GTAAGTGCCGTGTGTGGTTCCCGCGGGCCTGGCCTCTTTACGGGTTATGGCCCTTGCGTGCCTTGAATTA
CTTCCACCTGGCTGCAGTACGTGATTCTTGATCCCGAGCTTCGGGTTGGAAGTGGGTGGGAGAGTTCGAG
GCCTTGCGCTTAAGGAGCCCCTTCGCCTCGTGCTTGAGTTGAGGCCTGGCCTGGGCGCTGGGGCCGCCGC
GTGCGAATCTGGTGGCACCTTCGCGCCTGTCTCGCTGCTTTCGATAAGTCTCTAGCCATTTAAAATTTTT
GATGACCTGCTGCGACGCTTTTTTTCTGGCAAGATAGTCTTGTAAATGCGGGCCAAGATCTGCACACTGG
TATTTCGGTTTTTGGGGCCGCGGGCGGCGACGGGGCCCGTGCGTCCCAGCGCACATGTTCGGCGAGGCGG
GGCCTGCGAGCGCGGCCACCGAGAATCGGACGGGGGTAGTCTCAAGCTGGCCGGCCTGCTCTGGTGCCTG
GCCTCGCGCCGCCGTGTATCGCCCCGCCCTGGGCGGCAAGGCTGGCCCGGTCGGCACCAGTTGCGTGAGC
GGAAAGATGGCCGCTTCCCGGCCCTGCTGCAGGGAGCTCAAAATGGAGGACGCGGCGCTCGGGAGAGCGG
GCGGGTGAGTCACCCACACAAAGGAAAAGGGCCTTTCCGTCCTCAGCCGTCGCTTCATGTGACTCCACGG
AGTACCGGGCGCCGTCCAGGCACCTCGATTAGTTCTCGAGCTTTTGGAGTACGTCGTCTTTAGGTTGGGG
GGAGGGGTTTTATGCGATGGAGTTTCCCCACACTGAGTGGGTGGAGACTGAAGTTAGGCCAGCTTGGCAC
TTGATGTAATTCTCCTTGGAATTTGCCCTTTTTGAGTTTGGATCTTGGTTCATTCTCAAGCCTCAGACAG
TGGTTCAAAGTTTTTTTCTTCCATTTCAGGTGTCGTGAGGCTAGCACCGCCACCATGCGGGGCCAGGGCC
GCAAGGAGAGTTTGTCCGATTCCCGAGACCTGGACGGCTCCTACGACCAGCTCACGGACAGCGTGGACGA
TGAATTTGAATTGTCCACCGTGTGTCACCGGCCTGAGGGTCTGGAGCAGCTGCAGGAGCAAACCAAATTC
ACGCGCAAGGAGTTGCAGGTCCTGTACCGGGGCTTCAAGAACGAATGTCCCAGCGGAATTGTCAATGAGG
AGAACTTCAAGCAGATTTACTCCCAGTTCTTTCCTCAAGGAGACTCCAGCACCTATGCCACTTTTCTCTT
CAATGCCTTTGACACCAACCATGATGGCTCGGTCAGTTTTGAGGACTTTGTGGCTGGTTTGTCCGTGATT
CTTCGGGGAACTGTAGATGACAGGCTTAATTGGGCCTTCAACCTGTATGACCTTAACAAGGACGGCTGCA
TCACCAAGGAGGAAATGCTTGACATCATGAAGTCCATCTATGACATGATGGGCAAGTACACGTACCCTGC
ACTCCGGGAGGAGGCCCCAAGGGAACACGTGGAGAGCTTCTTCCAGAAGATGGACAGAAACAAGGATGGT
GTGGTGACCATTGAGGAATTCATTGAGTCTTGTCAAAAGGATGAGAACATCATGAGGTCCATGCAGCTCT
TTGACAATGTCATCTAGTAATGAACTAGTCCGTAACTTGAAAGTATTTCGATTTCTTGGCTTTATATATC
TTGTGGAAAGGACGAAAGAACTGAGGGCGATATACGAGCACGCGTTAAGTCGACAATCAACCTCTGGATT
ACAAAATTTGTGAAAGATTGACTGGTATTCTTAACTATGTTGCTCCTTTTACGCTATGTGGATACGCTGC
TTTAATGCCTTTGTATCATGCTATTGCTTCCCGTATGGCTTTCATTTTCTCCTCCTTGTATAAATCCTGG
TTGCTGTCTCTTTATGAGGAGTTGTGGCCCGTTGTCAGGCAACGTGGCGTGGTGTGCACTGTGTTTGCTG
ACGCAACCCCCACTGGTTGGGGCATTGCCACCACCTGTCAGCTCCTTTCCGGGACTTTCGCTTTCCCCCT
CCCTATTGCCACGGCGGAACTCATCGCCGCCTGCCTTGCCCGCTGCTGGACAGGGGCTCGGCTGTTGGGC
ACTGACAATTCCGTGGTGTTGTCGGGGAAATCATCGTCCTTTCCTTGGCTGCTCGCCTGTGTTGCCACCT
GGATTCTGCGCGGGACGTCCTTCTGCTACGTCCCTTCGGCCCTCAATCCAGCGGACCTTCCTTCCCGCGG
CCTGCTGCCGGCTCTGCGGCCTCTTCCGCGTCTTCGCCTTCGCCCTCAGACGAGTCGGATCTCCCTTTGG
GCCGCCTCCCCGCGTCGACTTTAAGACCAATGACTTACAAGGCAGCTGTAGATCTTAGCCACTTTTTAAA
AGAAAAGGGGGGACTGGAAGGGCTAATTCACTCCCAACGAAGACAAGATCTGCTTTTTGCTTGTACTGGG
TCTCTCTGGTTAGACCAGATCTGAGCCTGGGAGCTCTCTGGCTAACTAGGGAACCCACTGCTTAAGCCTC
AATAAAGCTTGCCTTGAGTGCTTCAAGTAGTGTGTGCCCGTCTGTTGTGTGACTCTGGTAACTAGAGATC
CCTCAGACCCTTTTAGTCAGTGTGGAAAATCTCTAGCAGTACGTATAGTAGTTCATGTCATCTTATTATT
CAGTATTTATAACTTGCAAAGAAATGAATATCAGAGAGTGAGAGGAACTTGTTTATTGCAGCTTATAATG
GTTACAAATAAAGCAATAGCATCACAAATTTCACAAATAAAGCATTTTTTTCACTGCATTCTAGTTGTGG
TTTGTCCAAACTCATCAATGTATCTTATCATGTCTGGCTCTAGCTATCCCGCCCCTAACTCCGCCCATCC
CGCCCCTAACTCCGCCCAGTTCCGCCCATTCTCCGCCCCATGGCTGACTAATTTTTTTTATTTATGCAGA
GGCCGAGGCCGCCTCGGCCTCTGAGCTATTCCAGAAGTAGTGAGGAGGCTTTTTTGGAGGCCTAGGGACG
TACCCAATTCGCCCTATAGTGAGTCGTATTACGCGCGCTCACTGGCCGTCGTTTTACAACGTCGTGACTG
GGAAAACCCTGGCGTTACCCAACTTAATCGCCTTGCAGCACATCCCCCTTTCGCCAGCTGGCGTAATAGC
GAAGAGGCCCGCACCGATCGCCCTTCCCAACAGTTGCGCAGCCTGAATGGCGAATGGG
[124 nt withheld, positions 6359-6482]
C
[91 nt withheld, positions 6484-6574]
A
[49 nt withheld, positions 6576-6624]
CCTTTGACGTTGGAGTCCACGTTCTTT
[37 nt withheld, positions 6652-6688]
ACCCTATCTCGGTCTATTCTTTTGATTTATAAGGGATTTTGCCGATTTCGGCCTATTGGTTAAAAAATGA
GCTGATTTAACAAAAATTTAACGCGAATTTTAACAAAATATTAACGCTTACAATTTAGGTGGCACTTTTC
GGGGAAATGTGCGCGGAACCCCTATTTGTTTATTTTTCTAAATACATTCAAATATGTATCCGCTCATGAG
ACAATAACCCTGATAAATGCTTCAATAATATTGAAAAAGGAAGAGTATGAGTATTCAACATTTCCGTGTC
GCCCTTATTCCCTTTTTTGCGGCATTTTGCCTTCCTGTTTTTGCTCACCCAGAAACGCTGGTGAAAGTAA
AAGATGCTGAAGATCAGTTGGGTGCACGAGTGGGTTACATCGAACTGGATCTCAACAGCGGTAAGATCCT
TGAGAGTTTTCGCCCCGAAGAACGTTTTCCAATGATGAGCACTTTTAAAGTTCTGCTATGTGGCGCGGTA
TTATCCCGTATTGACGCCGGGCAAGAGCAACTCGGTCGCCGCATACACTATTCTCAGAATGACTTGGTTG
AGTACTCACCAGTCACAGAAAAGCATCTTACGGATGGCATGACAGTAAGAGAATTATGCAGTGCTGCCAT
AACCATGAGTGATAACACTGCGGCCAACTTACTTCTGACAACGATCGGAGGACCGAAGGAGCTAACCGCT
TTTTTGCACAACATGGGGGATCATGTAACTCGCCTTGATCGTTGGGAACCGGAGCTGAATGAAGCCATAC
CAAACGACGAGCGTGACACCACGATGCCTGTAGCAATGGCAACAACGTTGCGCAAACTATTAACTGGCGA
ACTACTTACTCTAGCTTCCCGGCAACAATTAATAGACTGGATGGAGGCGGATAAAGTTGCAGGACCACTT
CTGCGCTCGGCCCTTCCGGCTGGCTGGTTTATTGCTGATAAATCTGGAGCCGGTGAGCGTGGGTCTCGCG
GTATCATTGCAGCACTGGGGCCAGATGGTAAGCCCTCCCGTATCGTAGTTATCTACACGACGGGGAGTCA
GGCAACTATGGATGAACGAAATAGACAGATCGCTGAGATAGGTGCCTCACTGATTAAGCATTGGTAACTG
TCAGACCAAGTTTACTCATATATACTTTAGATTGATTTAAAACTTCATTTTTAATTTAAAAGGATCTAGG
TGAAGATCCTTTTTGATAATCTCATGACCAAAATCCCTTAACGTGAGTTTTCGTTCCACTGAGCGTCAGA
CCCCGTAGAAAAGATCAAAGGATCTTCTTGAGATCCTTTTTTTCTGCGCGTAATCTGCTGCTTGCAAACA
AAAAAACCACCGCTACCAGCGGTGGTTTGTTTGCCGGATCAAGAGCTACCAACTCTTTTTCCGAAGGTAA
CTGGCTTCAGCAGAGCGCAGATACCAAATACTGTTCTTCTAGTGTAGCCGTAGTTAGGCCACCACTTCAA
GAACTCTGTAGCACCGCCTACATACCTCGCTCTGCTAATCCTGTTACCAGTGGCTGCTGCCAGTGGCGAT
AAGTCGTGTCTTACCGGGTTGGACTCAAGACGATAGTTACCGGATAAGGCGCAGCGGTCGGGCTGAACGG
GGGGTTCGTGCACACAGCCCAGCTTGGAGCGAACGACCTACACCGAACTGAGATACCTACAGCGTGAGCT
ATGAGAAAGCGCCACGCTTCCCGAAGGGAGAAAGGCGGACAGGTATCCGGTAAGCGGCAGGGTCGGAACA
GGAGAGCGCACGAGGGAGCTTCCAGGGGGAAACGCCTGGTATCTTTATAGTCCTGTCGGGTTTCGCCACC
TCTGACTTGAGCGTCGATTTTTGTGATGCTCGTCAGGGGGGCGGAGCCTATGGAAAAACGCCAGCAACGC
GGCCTTTTTACGGTTCCTGGCCTTTTGCTGGCCTTTTGCTCACATGTTCTTTCCTGCGTTATCCCCTGAT
TCTGTGGATAACCGTATTACCGCCTTTGAGTGAGCTGATACCGCTCGCCGCAGCCGAACGACCGAGCGCA
GCGAGTCAGTGAGCGAGGAAGCGGAAGAGCGCCCAATACGCAAACCGCCTCTCCCCGCGCGTTGGCCGAT
TCATTAATGCAGCTGGCACGACAGGTTTCCCGACTGGAAAGCGGGCAGTGAGCGCAACGCAATTAATGTG
AGTTAGCTCACTCATTAGGCACCCCAGGCTTTACACTTTATGCTTCCGGCTCGTATGTTGTGTGGAATTG
TGAGCGGATAACAATTTCACACAGGAAACAGCTATGACCATGATTACGCCAAGCGCGCAATTAACCCTCA
CTAAAGGGAACAAAAGCTGGAGCTGCAAGC
