>Addgene plasmid #142454 | TFORF0084 | depositor partial sequence | sequence record 279500 | Insert
ACCGCCACCATGCGGGGCCAGGGCCGCAAGGAGAGTTTGTCCGATTCCCGAGACCTGGACGGCTCCTACG
ACCAGCTCACGGACAGCGTGGACGATGAATTTGAATTGTCCACCGTGTGTCACCGGCCTGAGGGTCTGGA
GCAGCTGCAGGAGCAAACCAAATTCACGCGCAAGGAGTTGCAGGTCCTGTACCGGGGCTTCAAGAACGAA
TGTCCCAGCGGAATTGTCAATGAGGAGAACTTCAAGCAGATTTACTCCCAGTTCTTTCCTCAAGGAGACT
CCAGCACCTATGCCACTTTTCTCTTCAATGCCTTTGACACCAACCATGATGGCTCGGTCAGTTTTGAGGA
CTTTGTGGCTGGTTTGTCCGTGATTCTTCGGGGAACTGTAGATGACAGGCTTAATTGGGCCTTCAACCTG
TATGACCTTAACAAGGACGGCTGCATCACCAAGGAGGAAATGCTTGACATCATGAAGTCCATCTATGACA
TGATGGGCAAGTACACGTACCCTGCACTCCGGGAGGAGGCCCCAAGGGAACACGTGGAGAGCTTCTTCCA
GAAGATGGACAGAAACAAGGATGGTGTGGTGACCATTGAGGAATTCATTGAGTCTTGTCAAAAGGATGAG
AACATCATGAGGTCCATGCAGCTCTTTGACAATGTCATCTAGTAATGAACTAGTCCGTAACTTGAAAGTA
TTTCGATTTCTTGGCTTTATATATCTTGTGGAAAGGACGAAAGAACTGAGGGCGATATACGAGC
