>Addgene plasmid #142454 | TFORF0084 | depositor partial sequence | sequence record 279501 | Barcode
AAGAACTGAGGGCGATATACGAGC
